Addgene plasmid #34271: KHBD00117
Depositing lab: Bart Deplancke. Depositing organization: Swiss Federal Institute of Technology (EPFL). Publication: Automated protein-DNA interaction screening of Drosophila regulatory elements. Korneel Hens, Jean-Daniel Feuz, Alina Isakova, Antonina Lagovitina, Andreas Massouras, Julien Bryois, Patrick Callaerts, Susan E. Celniker, Bart Deplancke. Nat Methods. 2011 Oct 30;8(12):1065-70. 10.1038/nmeth.1763 PubMed 22037703.
Backbone
  Vector backbone: pDONR221
  Backbone manufacturer: Invitrogen
  Backbone size w/o insert (bp): 2536
  Vector type: Gateway Donor Vector
Growth in bacteria
  Bacterial resistance: Kanamycin, 50 μg/mL
  Growth temperature: 37°C
  Growth strain: DH5alpha
  Copy number: High Copy
Gene/Insert
  Gene/Insert name: CG10267 (alt names: FBgn0037446; CG10267)
  Species: D. melanogaster (fly)
  Insert size (bp): 1164
  Entrez Gene: CG10267 (a.k.a. Dmel_CG10267, Dmel\CG10267, anon-WO0118547.391)
  Cloning method: Gateway Cloning
  Sequencing primers: 5′ M13F; 3′ M13R
Terms and licenses: Academic/Nonprofit Terms; Industry Terms: Not Available to Industry
Depositor comments: Please note that the ORFs in this collection were cloned open-ended (without a stop codon).
How to cite: KHBD00117 was a gift from Bart Deplancke (Addgene plasmid # 34271 ; http://n2t.net/addgene:34271 ; RRID:Addgene_34271)
