[The description below was written by a language model from this plasmid's Addgene catalogue record.]
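Description:
KHBD00117 is a Gateway entry clone built in the pDONR221 backbone (Invitrogen), carrying the open reading frame of the Drosophila melanogaster gene CG10267 (FBgn0037446). The insert is recorded as 1164 bp in a backbone of about 2.5 kb once the donor cassette has been replaced. It is a high-copy bacterial plasmid maintained in standard E. coli cloning strains under kanamycin selection. No feature table accompanies the record, so the details of the origin and flanking elements are not itemised. In general, an ORF recombined into pDONR221 by a BP reaction ends up flanked by attL sites, with M13 forward and reverse primer sites outside them; these are the sequencing primers listed here.

The plasmid has no promoter intended to drive expression of the insert and carries no tags or reporters. It serves as a shuttle from which the ORF can be transferred by LR recombination into any compatible Gateway destination vector. The depositor notes that the ORFs in this collection were cloned open-ended, without a stop codon. This allows in-frame C-terminal fusions to tags or domains supplied by the destination vector, and it means that a stop codon must come from the destination vector when the protein is expressed.

The clone belongs to a collection associated with a study on automated protein–DNA interaction screening of Drosophila regulatory elements, which suggests its use as a source ORF for building fusion constructs for such assays. The record does not describe the function of the CG10267 product.
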