>Addgene plasmid #34271 | KHBD00117 | depositor partial sequence | sequence record 40838 | KHBD00117 sequence 1164 bps
ATGCGCGTCGAGCTTACCCCACAGACGTGCCGGGTCTGCCTGGCGCAGAGTGAGCGACTGCAGCGCCTAG
ACGAGATCCGCGAGGAAGGCGAGGAATCGCCGAACGAGATGTTGATTCAACTTTTGGGAGTCTCATACAG
CAATCTGAACGACAGAGAACACATACCCGATGGCATCTGCAAGTCCTGCAAGGTCGAACTCAACATGGCC
TACCAGTTTCGCGAGAAGGCGCTGCGCAAGCAGATGGAGATTGAGGAGTACTGCCGGGAACTGGGCTTGC
TGGACGAATCAGATGTGATGATGATCAAGGAGGAGGACGGCTCGCAGCAGCAATGCGACGAGGAGATGTA
CATCCTGGAGGAGACCACCACCGGGGAAGAGGAGCACCAGGAAGAAAAGGGGCACGAGGAGTACTTGGAA
GTGGACACCAGCGATCAGCAGGAGTGCATTGGCGACACCATCGAGTACTTGGAGGACAACTACACCATCG
AGATGAACTCCGATCAGACCGAGATCGTCCTGGAGTCTGAGAAGCAGTACGAAGAGACACCATCGCAGCA
GTTGGCGCTGCAGGAGGCGGCCAAGGCAAGCCTGAAGGCGCGGCGCGGCCGGGTTCGTCGCGGATTAAAC
TCCCTAACAACATCGGACGGCACTGAGAAGGGTGGCTATATCTGCGACGTCTGCGGAAACTTTTACGAAA
AGCGCGGCCGGATGATGGAGCATCGCAGACGCCATGACGGCATCTGCCAATATGCATGCGAACTATGCGA
TGCCAAGTTCCAGGTGCGCGAGCAACTGAGGAAGCACATGTACTCCCACACGGGCAGCAAACCCTATAAG
TGCAGCTTCTGCAGTCGTCAATTCTTCTACGAAAGTGTTCTCAAGTCTCATGAAAATGTTCACCGTGGCA
TCAAGCCCTACGTGTGCAAGGTGTGCGACAAAGCGTTTGCCTACGCTCACTCCCTGACCAAGCACGAGCT
CATCCACTCGGACATCAAACTGTACCGCTGCGATTATTGCAACAAGGACTTCCGTCTGCTGCATCACATG
CGCCAGCACGAGGAGACCAAACTGCACCAGAACGCCGTAATGCTGGCCGAGAGCATGAAGGTGGAAATGG
TGGCCGAGCAGGGGGGCGGGAACGAGATCCGAATTCAAGCTCAC
