>Addgene plasmid #34271 | KHBD00117 | addgene partial sequence | sequence record 41933 | M13-Rev 5'-CAGGAAACAGCTATGACC-3'
TTTTATTTTGACTGATAGTGACCTGTTCGTTGCAACAAATTGATAAGCAATGCTTTCTTATAATGCCAAC
TTTGTACAAGAAAGTTGGCAAGTGAGCTTGAATTCGGATCTCGTTCCCGCCCCCCTGCTCGGCCACCATT
TCCACCTTCATGCTCTCGGCCAGCATTACGGCGTTCTGGTGCAGTTTGGTCTCCTCGTGCTGGCGCATGT
GATGCAGCAGACGGAAGTCCTTGTTGCAATAATCGCAGCGGTACAGTTTGATGTCCGAGTGGATGAGCTC
GTGCTTGGTCAGGGAGTGAGCGTAGGCAAACGCTTTGTCGCACACCTTGCACACGTAGGGCTTGATGCCA
CGGTGAACATTTTCATGAGACTTGAGAACACTTTCGTAGAAGAATTGACGACTGCAGAAGCTGCACTTAT
AGGGTTTGCTGCCCGTGTGGGAGTACATGTGCTTCCTCAGTTGCTCGCGCACCTGGAACTTGGCATCGCA
TAGTTCGCATGCATATTGGCAGATGCCGTCATGGCGTCTGCGATGCTCCATCATCCGGCCGCGCTTTTCG
TAAAAGTTTCCGCAGACGTCGCAGATATAGCCACCCTTCTCAGTGCCGTCCGATGTTGTTAGGGAGTTTA
ATCCGCGACGAACCCGGCCGCGCCGCGCCTTCAGGCTTGCCTTGGCCGCCTCCTGCAGCGCCAACTGCTG
CGATGGTGTCTCTTCGTACTGCTTCTCAGACTCCAGGACGATCTCGGTCTGATCGGAGTTCATCTCGATG
GTGTAGTTGTCCT
